>Addgene plasmid #188930 | pBS-SKII-3XHA-HALO-Phleomycin | addgene full sequence | sequence record 371334 | Addgene NGS Result
CACCTAAATTGTAAGCGTTAATATTTTGTTAAAATTCGCGTTAAATTTTTGTTAAATCAGCTCATTTTTT
AACCAATAGGCCGAAATCGGCAAAATCCCTTATAAATCAAAAGAATAGACCGAGATAGGGT
[37 nt withheld, positions 132-168]
AAAGAACGTGGACTCCAACGTCAAAGG
[49 nt withheld, positions 196-244]
T
[91 nt withheld, positions 246-336]
G
[124 nt withheld, positions 338-461]
CCCATTCGCCATTCAGGCTGCGCAACTGTTGGGAAGGGCGATCGGTGCGGGCCTCTTCGCTATTACGCCA
GCTGGCGAAAGGGGGATGTGCTGCAAGGCGATTAAGTTGGGTAACGCCAGGGTTTTCCCAGTCACGACGT
TGTAAAACGACGGCCAGTGAGCGCGCGTAATACGACTCACTATAGGGCGAATTGGGTACCGGGCCCCCCC
TCGAGGTCGACGGTATCGATAAGCTTGATATCGGGTCGACGGATCCCCGGGTTAATTAACATCTTTTACC
CATACGATGTTCCTGACTATGCGGGCTATCCCTATGACGTCCCGGACTATGCAGGATCCTATCCATATGA
CGTTCCAGATTACGCTGCTCAGTGCGGTTCAGGTGGATCTGGTTCTATGGCAGAAATCGGTACTGGCTTT
CCATTCGACCCGCATTATGTGGAAGTCCTGGGCGAGAGAATGCATTACGTTGACGTGGGTCCGAGAGATG
GAACTCCGGTCCTTTTTCTGCACGGGAATCCTACAAGCTCTTATGTTTGGCGCAATATCATCCCTCATGT
AGCTCCGACGCATCGCTGTATTGCGCCGGACCTGATTGGTATGGGAAAATCTGATAAACCAGACCTGGGT
TACTTTTTCGATGATCATGTGCGTTTCATGGATGCCTTCATTGAGGCATTAGGGCTTGAAGAAGTCGTCT
TGGTGATTCATGATTGGGGCTCAGCTCTGGGATTTCACTGGGCTAAAAGAAATCCTGAACGCGTAAAAGG
CATCGCGTTTATGGAGTTCATTCGTCCAATTCCGACTTGGGATGAATGGCCTGAGTTCGCGAGAGAAACA
TTTCAAGCATTTCGCACGACCGATGTAGGCCGGAAGTTAATCATCGATCAGAATGTCTTTATCGAAGGGA
CATTGCCGATGGGAGTCGTTCGTCCGTTAACAGAAGTCGAAATGGATCACTATAGAGAACCTTTTCTTAA
TCCTGTGGACAGAGAGCCGCTGTGGCGGTTTCCGAACGAACTGCCGATTGCAGGCGAGCCTGCTAACATT
GTAGCGCTGGTTGAAGAGTATATGGATTGGCTTCATCAGTCTCCAGTTCCGAAGTTATTGTTTTGGGGTA
CGCCTGGCGTGCTTATTCCACCGGCCGAAGCGGCACGTTTGGCAAAAAGCCTGCCAAATTGCAAAGCCGT
TGACATTGGCCCTGGACTTAACTTGCTTCAAGAGGATAACCCGGACTTAATCGGGAGCGAAATTGCCCGG
TGGCTTTCTACCTTAGAAATCAGCGGCTAATATATAACTGTCTAGAAATAAAGAGTATCATCTTTCAAAG
GTCACCCGGCCAGCGACATGGAGGCCCAGAATACCCTCCTTGACAGTCTTGACGTGCGCAGCTCAGGGGC
ATGATGTGACTGTCGCCCGTACATTTAGCCCATACATCCCCATGTATAATCATTTGCATCCATACATTTT
GATGGCCGCACGGCGCGAAGCAAAAATTACGGCTCCTCGCTGCAGACCTGCGAGCAGGGAAACGCTCCCC
TCACAGACGCGTTGAATTGTCCCCACGCCGCGCCCCTGTAGAGAAATATAAAAGGTTAGGATTTGCCACT
GAGGTTCTTCTTTCATATACTTCCTTTTAAAATCTTGCTAGGATACAGTTCTCACATCACATCCGAACAT
AAACAACCATGGGTATGACCGACCAAGCGACGCCCAACCTGCCATCACGAGATTTCGATCCCACCGCCGC
CTTCTATGAAAGGTTGGGCTTCGGAATCGTTTTCCGGGACGCCGGCTGGATGATCCTCCAGCGCGGGGAT
CTCATGCTGGAGTTCTTCGCCCACCCCGGGCTCGATCCCCTCGCGAGTTGGTTCAGCTGCTGCCTGAGGC
TGGACGACCTCGCGGAGTTCTACCGGCAGTGCAAATCCGTCGGCATCCAGGAAACCAGCAGCGGCTATCC
GCGCATCCATGCCCCCGAACTGCAGGAGTGGGGAGGCACGATGGCCGCTTTGGTCGACCCGGACGGGACG
CTCCTGCGCCTGATACAGAACGAATTGCTTGCAGGCATCTCATGATCAGTACTGACAATAAAAAGATTCT
TGTTTTCAAGAACTTGTCATTTGTATAGTTTTTTTATATTGTAGTTGTTCTATTTTAATCAAATGTTAGC
GTGATTTATATTTTTTTTCGCCTCGACATCATCTGCCCAGATGCGAAGTTAAGTGCGCAGAAAGTAATAT
CATGCGTCAATCGTATGTGAATGCTGGTCGCTATACTGCTGTCGATTCGATACTAACGCCGCCACTAGTT
CTAGAGCGGCCGCCACCGCGGTGGAGCTCCAGCTTTTGTTCCCTTTAGTGAGGGTTAATTGCGCGCTTGG
CGTAATCATGGTCATAGCTGTTTCCTGTGTGAAATTGTTATCCGCTCACAATTCCACACAACATACGAGC
CGGAAGCATAAAGTGTAAAGCCTGGGGTGCCTAATGAGTGAGCTAACTCACATTAATTGCGTTGCGCTCA
CTGCCCGCTTTCCAGTCGGGAAACCTGTCGTGCCAGCTGCATTAATGAATCGGCCAACGCGCGGGGAGAG
GCGGTTTGCGTATTGGGCGCTCTTCCGCTTCCTCGCTCACTGACTCGCTGCGCTCGGTCGTTCGGCTGCG
GCGAGCGGTATCAGCTCACTCAAAGGCGGTAATACGGTTATCCACAGAATCAGGGGATAACGCAGGAAAG
AACATGTGAGCAAAAGGCCAGCAAAAGGCCAGGAACCGTAAAAAGGCCGCGTTGCTGGCGTTTTTCCATA
GGCTCCGCCCCCCTGACGAGCATCACAAAAATCGACGCTCAAGTCAGAGGTGGCGAAACCCGACAGGACT
ATAAAGATACCAGGCGTTTCCCCCTGGAAGCTCCCTCGTGCGCTCTCCTGTTCCGACCCTGCCGCTTACC
GGATACCTGTCCGCCTTTCTCCCTTCGGGAAGCGTGGCGCTTTCTCATAGCTCACGCTGTAGGTATCTCA
GTTCGGTGTAGGTCGTTCGCTCCAAGCTGGGCTGTGTGCACGAACCCCCCGTTCAGCCCGACCGCTGCGC
CTTATCCGGTAACTATCGTCTTGAGTCCAACCCGGTAAGACACGACTTATCGCCACTGGCAGCAGCCACT
GGTAACAGGATTAGCAGAGCGAGGTATGTAGGCGGTGCTACAGAGTTCTTGAAGTGGTGGCCTAACTACG
GCTACACTAGAAGAACAGTATTTGGTATCTGCGCTCTGCTGAAGCCAGTTACCTTCGGAAAAAGAGTTGG
TAGCTCTTGATCCGGCAAACAAACCACCGCTGGTAGCGGTGGTTTTTTTGTTTGCAAGCAGCAGATTACG
CGCAGAAAAAAAGGATCTCAAGAAGATCCTTTGATCTTTTCTACGGGGTCTGACGCTCAGTGGAACGAAA
ACTCACGTTAAGGGATTTTGGTCATGAGATTATCAAAAAGGATCTTCACCTAGATCCTTTTAAATTAAAA
ATGAAGTTTTAAATCAATCTAAAGTATATATGAGTAAACTTGGTCTGACAGTTACCAATGCTTAATCAGT
GAGGCACCTATCTCAGCGATCTGTCTATTTCGTTCATCCATAGTTGCCTGACTCCCCGTCGTGTAGATAA
CTACGATACGGGAGGGCTTACCATCTGGCCCCAGTGCTGCAATGATACCGCGAGACCCACGCTCACCGGC
TCCAGATTTATCAGCAATAAACCAGCCAGCCGGAAGGGCCGAGCGCAGAAGTGGTCCTGCAACTTTATCC
GCCTCCATCCAGTCTATTAATTGTTGCCGGGAAGCTAGAGTAAGTAGTTCGCCAGTTAATAGTTTGCGCA
ACGTTGTTGCCATTGCTACAGGCATCGTGGTGTCACGCTCGTCGTTTGGTATGGCTTCATTCAGCTCCGG
TTCCCAACGATCAAGGCGAGTTACATGATCCCCCATGTTGTGCAAAAAAGCGGTTAGCTCCTTCGGTCCT
CCGATCGTTGTCAGAAGTAAGTTGGCCGCAGTGTTATCACTCATGGTTATGGCAGCACTGCATAATTCTC
TTACTGTCATGCCATCCGTAAGATGCTTTTCTGTGACTGGTGAGTACTCAACCAAGTCATTCTGAGAATA
GTGTATGCGGCGACCGAGTTGCTCTTGCCCGGCGTCAATACGGGATAATACCGCGCCACATAGCAGAACT
TTAAAAGTGCTCATCATTGGAAAACGTTCTTCGGGGCGAAAACTCTCAAGGATCTTACCGCTGTTGAGAT
CCAGTTCGATGTAACCCACTCGTGCACCCAACTGATCTTCAGCATCTTTTACTTTCACCAGCGTTTCTGG
GTGAGCAAAAACAGGAAGGCAAAATGCCGCAAAAAAGGGAATAAGGGCGACACGGAAATGTTGAATACTC
ATACTCTTCCTTTTTCAATATTATTGAAGCATTTATCAGGGTTATTGTCTCATGAGCGGATACATATTTG
AATGTATTTAGAAAAATAAACAAATAGGGGTTCCGCGCACATTTCCCCGAAAAGTGC
Features (pLannotate 1.2.2; 18 found; start..end, strand, type, name):
     33..461     -  rep_origin     f1 ori (sequence partly withheld): f1 bacteriophage origin of replication; arrow indicates direction of (+) strand synthesis
    466..621     -  CDS            lacZα (fragment): LacZα fragment of β-galactosidase; lacZ fragment
    629..647     +  promoter       T7 promoter: promoter for bacteriophage T7 RNA polymerase
    656..704     -  misc_feature   MCS (fragment): pBluescript multiple cloning site
    738..827     +  CDS            3xHA: three tandem HA epitope tags
    858..1736    +  CDS            dhaA: DHAA_PSEPV - Experimental evidence at protein level: Swiss-Prot protein existence level 1. Catalyzes hydrolytic cleavage of carbon-halogen bonds in halogenated aliphatic compounds, leading to the formation of the corresponding primary alcohols, halide ions and protons. Has a broad substrate specificity, as it is able to dehalogenate mono- and di- chlorinated and brominated alkanes (up to at least C10), and the two isomers of 1,3-dichloropropene to 3-chloroallyl alcohol; the highest activity was found with 1,2-dibromoethane, while no activity was observed with the analog 1,2-dichloroethane. Fro
   1806..2149    +  promoter       TEF promoter: Ashbya gossypii TEF promoter
   2156..2533    +  CDS            ble: BLE_KLEPN - Experimental evidence at protein level: Swiss-Prot protein existence level 1. Binding protein with a strong affinity to the bleomycin family of antibiotics. Binds to CL990; an antimitotic-antibiotic compound. From Klebsiella pneumoniae.
   2542..2739    +  terminator     TEF terminator: Ashbya gossypii TEF terminator
   2763..2800    -  misc_feature   MCS (fragment): pBluescript multiple cloning site
   2813..2831    -  promoter       T3 promoter: promoter for bacteriophage T3 RNA polymerase
   2876..2892    -  protein_bind   lac operator: The lac repressor binds to the lac operator to inhibit transcription in E. coli. This inhibition can be relieved by adding lactose or isopropyl-β-D-thiogalactopyranoside (IPTG). lac repressor encoded by lacI
   2900..2930    -  promoter       lac promoter: promoter for the E. coli lac operon
   2945..2966    -  protein_bind   CAP binding site: CAP binding activates transcription in the presence of cAMP. E. coli catabolite activator protein
   2979..3071    -  CDS            lacI (fragment): lac repressor; lacI; The lac repressor binds to the lac operator to inhibit transcription in E. coli. This inhibition can be relieved by adding lactose or isopropyl-β-D-thiogalactopyranoside (IPTG).
   3254..3842    -  rep_origin     ori: high-copy-number ColE1/pMB1/pBR322/pUC origin of replication
   4013..4873    -  CDS            AmpR: β-lactamase; bla; confers resistance to ampicillin, carbenicillin, and related antibiotics
   4874..4978    -  promoter       AmpR promoter: bla
