[The description below was written by a language model from this plasmid's Addgene catalogue record and pLannotate feature annotations shown in this document.]
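Description:
pBS-SKII-3XHA-HALO-Phleomycin is a Saccharomyces cerevisiae tagging template built in the pBluescript II SK(+) backbone, about 5 kb in size. It is maintained in E. coli as a high-copy plasmid through its ColE1/pUC-type origin and selected with ampicillin via the β-lactamase gene. The usual pBluescript elements remain around the insert: an f1 phage origin, the interrupted lacZα fragment with lac promoter/operator, and flanking T7 and T3 promoters with remnants of the multiple cloning site. No yeast replication origin or centromere is annotated, consistent with its role as a source of an integrating cassette rather than an episomal expression plasmid.

The synthetic insert, assembled by Gibson cloning, begins with three tandem HA epitopes followed by a coding sequence that the annotation software matches to the bacterial haloalkane dehalogenase DhaA. This corresponds to HaloTag, the engineered dehalogenase derivative that covalently binds chloroalkane ligands, including fluorescent dyes. No promoter is annotated upstream of the tag, since it is meant to be fused in frame to the 3′ end of a chromosomal gene and expressed from that gene's own promoter. No terminator is annotated between the tag and the marker either. Downstream lies an independent marker cassette in which the Ashbya gossypii TEF promoter and terminator drive the ble gene, whose product binds bleomycin-family antibiotics and so allows phleomycin selection of yeast integrants.

The stated purpose is to create C-terminal fusions for fluorescent tagging. The resulting fusion proteins can be labelled with Halo-reactive dyes for imaging and detected or purified through the HA epitopes. The record does not describe how the cassette is targeted to a locus.
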