Addgene plasmid #188930: pBS-SKII-3XHA-HALO-Phleomycin
Purpose: Integration cassette to create C-terminal fusions for fluorescent tagging
Depositing lab: Stephen Buratowski. Depositing organization: Harvard Medical School. Publication: A set of Saccharomyces cerevisiae integration vectors for fluorescent dye labeling of proteins. Baek I, Le SN, Jeon J, Chun Y, Reed C, Buratowski S. G3 (Bethesda). 2022 Aug 9. pii: 6659097. doi: 10.1093/g3journal/jkac201. PubMed 35944214.
Backbone
  Vector backbone: pBlueScript II SK (+)
  Vector type: Yeast Expression
  Selectable markers: Phleomycin/Bleomycin
Growth in bacteria
  Bacterial resistance: Ampicillin, 100 μg/mL
  Growth temperature: 37°C
  Growth strain: DH5alpha
  Copy number: High Copy
Gene/Insert
  Gene/Insert name: 3XHA-HALO-Phleomycin
  Species: Synthetic
  Cloning method: Gibson Cloning
Terms and licenses: Academic/Nonprofit Terms; Industry Terms: Not Available to Industry
How to cite: pBS-SKII-3XHA-HALO-Phleomycin was a gift from Stephen Buratowski (Addgene plasmid # 188930 ; http://n2t.net/addgene:188930 ; RRID:Addgene_188930)
